Addgene plasmid #69539: HPRT2b-pGEM
Purpose: gRNA targeting human HPRT gene
Depositing lab: Hong Yan. Depositing organization: Institute for Cancer Research d/b/a the Research Institute of Fox Chase Cancer Center. Publication: Enriching CRISPR-Cas9 targeted cells by co-targeting the HPRT gene. Liao S, Tammaro M, Yan H. Nucleic Acids Res. 2015 Jun 29. pii: gkv675. 10.1093/nar/gkv675 PubMed 26130722.
Backbone
  Vector backbone: pGEM
  Vector type: Mammalian Expression
  Selectable markers: Neomycin (select with G418)
Growth in bacteria
  Bacterial resistance: Ampicillin, 100 μg/mL
  Growth temperature: 37°C
  Growth strain: DH5alpha
  Copy number: High Copy
Gene/Insert
  Gene/Insert name: HPRT gRNA2
  gRNA/shRNA sequence: 5'-GACTGTAAGTGAATTACTT-3'
  Species: H. sapiens (human)
Terms and licenses: Academic/Nonprofit Terms; Industry Terms: Not Available to Industry
How to cite: HPRT2b-pGEM was a gift from Hong Yan (Addgene plasmid # 69539 ; http://n2t.net/addgene:69539 ; RRID:Addgene_69539)
