[The description below was written by a language model from this plasmid's Addgene catalogue record and the feature table of its GenBank file.]
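Description:
HPRT2b-pGEM is a small (about 3.5 kb) guide RNA expression plasmid built on a pGEM cloning backbone and intended for transient delivery into human cells. In bacteria it is maintained at high copy through a ColE1/pUC-type origin and selected with ampicillin via the beta-lactamase gene. The backbone also carries an f1 origin for single-stranded DNA production. The usual pGEM cloning-site surroundings are present: flanking T7 and SP6 phage promoters, M13 sequencing primer sites, and lac promoter/operator remnants of the lacZ region. The catalogue entry lists neomycin/G418 as a mammalian selectable marker. However, the annotated feature table shows no neomycin resistance cassette, and a plasmid this size has little room for one, so that field is not supported by the sequence record.

The payload is a human U6 promoter, an RNA polymerase III promoter suited to short, uncapped transcripts. It is followed by a short gap that accommodates the spacer and then by the Streptococcus pyogenes Cas9 guide RNA scaffold. An attB2 Gateway recombination site lies just downstream, probably a remnant of the original gRNA cassette rather than a functional element here. The spacer, designated HPRT gRNA2, targets the human HPRT gene. The plasmid encodes no Cas9, so the nuclease must be supplied from a separate construct.

According to the associated publication title, this guide is used to enrich CRISPR-Cas9 edited cells by co-targeting HPRT alongside a gene of interest. Loss of HPRT is a selectable phenotype, so cells that survive selection are those in which Cas9 was active, and they are more likely to carry the desired edit at the second locus.
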