LOCUS       Exported 3455 bp ds-DNA circular SYN 12-MAY-2021
DEFINITION  gRNA targeting human HPRT gene.
ACCESSION   .
VERSION     .
KEYWORDS    HPRT2b-pGEM
SOURCE      synthetic DNA construct
  ORGANISM  synthetic DNA construct
REFERENCE   1 (bases 1 to 3455)
  AUTHORS   Liao S, Tammaro M, Yan H
  TITLE     Enriching CRISPR-Cas9 targeted cells by co-targeting the HPRT gene.
  JOURNAL   Nucleic Acids Res. 2015 Jun 29. pii: gkv675.
  PUBMED    26130722
REFERENCE   2 (bases 1 to 3455)
  AUTHORS   .
  TITLE     Direct Submission
  JOURNAL   Exported May 12, 2021 from SnapGene Server 1.1.58
            http://www.snapgene.com
FEATURES             Location/Qualifiers
     source          1..3455
                     /organism="synthetic DNA construct"
                     /mol_type="other DNA"
     regulatory      33..42
                     /regulatory_class="other"
                     /note="vertebrate consensus sequence for strong initiation
                     of translation (Kozak, 1987)"
     promoter        121..361
                     /label=U6 promoter
                     /note="RNA polymerase III promoter for human U6 snRNA"
     primer_bind     121..141
                     /label=hU6-F
                     /note="Human U6 promoter, forward primer"
     primer_bind     292..311
                     /label=LKO.1 5'
                     /note="Human U6 promoter, forward primer"
     misc_RNA        390..465
                     /label=gRNA scaffold
                     /note="guide RNA scaffold for the Streptococcus pyogenes
                     CRISPR/Cas9 system"
     protein_bind    complement(477..501)
                     /gene="mutant version of attB"
                     /label=attB2
                     /bound_moiety="BP Clonase(TM)"
                     /note="recombination site for the Gateway(R) BP reaction"
     promoter        complement(580..598)
                     /label=SP6 promoter
                     /note="promoter for bacteriophage SP6 RNA polymerase"
     primer_bind     complement(581..598)
                     /label=SP6
                     /note="SP6 promoter, forward primer"
     primer_bind     complement(616..632)
                     /label=M13 rev
                     /note="common sequencing primer, one of multiple similar
                     variants"
     primer_bind     complement(616..632)
                     /label=M13 Reverse
                     /note="In lacZ gene. Also called M13-rev"
     primer_bind     complement(629..651)
                     /label=M13/pUC Reverse
                     /note="In lacZ gene"
     protein_bind    640..656
                     /label=lac operator
                     /bound_moiety="lac repressor encoded by lacI"
                     /note="The lac repressor binds to the lac operator to
                     inhibit transcription in E. coli. This inhibition can be
                     relieved by adding lactose or
                     isopropyl-beta-D-thiogalactopyranoside (IPTG)."
     promoter        complement(664..694)
                     /label=lac promoter
                     /note="promoter for the E. coli lac operon"
     protein_bind    709..730
                     /label=CAP binding site
                     /bound_moiety="E. coli catabolite activator protein"
                     /note="CAP binding activates transcription in the presence
                     of cAMP."
     primer_bind     complement(847..864)
                     /label=L4440
                     /note="L4440 vector, forward primer"
     rep_origin      complement(1018..1606)
                     /direction=LEFT
                     /label=ori
                     /note="high-copy-number ColE1/pMB1/pBR322/pUC origin of
                     replication"
     primer_bind     complement(1098..1117)
                     /label=pBR322ori-F
                     /note="pBR322 origin, forward primer"
     CDS             complement(1777..2637)
                     /codon_start=1
                     /gene="bla"
                     /product="beta-lactamase"
                     /label=AmpR
                     /note="confers resistance to ampicillin, carbenicillin, and
                     related antibiotics"
                     /translation="MSIQHFRVALIPFFAAFCLPVFAHPETLVKVKDAEDQLGARVGYI
                     ELDLNSGKILESFRPEERFPMMSTFKVLLCGAVLSRIDAGQEQLGRRIHYSQNDLVEYS
                     PVTEKHLTDGMTVRELCSAAITMSDNTAANLLLTTIGGPKELTAFLHNMGDHVTRLDRW
                     EPELNEAIPNDERDTTMPVAMATTLRKLLTGELLTLASRQQLIDWMEADKVAGPLLRSA
                     LPAGWFIADKSGAGERGSRGIIAALGPDGKPSRIVVIYTTGSQATMDERNRQIAEIGAS
                     LIKHW"
     primer_bind     2400..2419
                     /label=Amp-R
                     /note="Ampicillin resistance gene, reverse primer"
     promoter        complement(2638..2742)
                     /gene="bla"
                     /label=AmpR promoter
     rep_origin      complement(2820..3275)
                     /direction=LEFT
                     /label=f1 ori
                     /note="f1 bacteriophage origin of replication; arrow
                     indicates direction of (+) strand synthesis"
     primer_bind     complement(2957..2978)
                     /label=F1ori-F
                     /note="F1 origin, forward primer"
     primer_bind     3169..3188
                     /label=F1ori-R
                     /note="F1 origin, reverse primer"
     primer_bind     3401..3423
                     /label=M13/pUC Forward
                     /note="In lacZ gene"
     primer_bind     3415..3432
                     /label=M13 Forward
                     /note="In lacZ gene. Also called M13-F20 or M13 (-21)
                     Forward"
     primer_bind     3416..3432
                     /label=M13 fwd
                     /note="common sequencing primer, one of multiple similar
                     variants"
     primer_bind     3439..3
                     /label=T7
                     /note="T7 promoter, forward primer"
     promoter        3439..2
                     /label=T7 promoter
                     /note="promoter for bacteriophage T7 RNA polymerase"
ORIGIN
        1 gggcgaattg ggcccgacgt cgcatgctcc cggccgccat ggccgcggga ttgtacaaaa
       61 aagcaggctt taaaggaacc aattcagtcg actggatccg gtaccaaggt cgggcaggaa
      121 gagggcctat ttcccatgat tccttcatat ttgcatatac gatacaaggc tgttagagag
      181 ataattagaa ttaatttgac tgtaaacaca aagatattag tacaaaatac gtgacgtaga
      241 aagtaataat ttcttgggta gtttgcagtt ttaaaattat gttttaaaat ggactatcat
      301 atgcttaccg taacttgaaa gtatttcgat ttcttggctt tatatatctt gtggaaagga
      361 cgaaacaccg aagtaattca cttacagtcg ttttagagct agaaatagca agttaaaata
      421 aggctagtcc gttatcaact tgaaaaagtg gcaccgagtc ggtgcttttt ttctagaccc
      481 agctttcttg tacaaagttg gcattaatca ctagtgcggc cgcctgcagg tcgaccatat
      541 gggagagctc ccaacgcgtt ggatgcatag cttgagtatt ctatagtgtc acctaaatag
      601 cttggcgtaa tcatggtcat agctgtttcc tgtgtgaaat tgttatccgc tcacaattcc
      661 acacaacata cgagccggaa gcataaagtg taaagcctgg ggtgcctaat gagtgagcta
      721 actcacatta attgcgttgc gctcactgcc cgctttccag tcgggaaacc tgtcgtgcca
      781 gctgcattaa tgaatcggcc aacgcgcggg gagaggcggt ttgcgtattg ggcgctcttc
      841 cgcttcctcg ctcactgact cgctgcgctc ggtcgttcgg ctgcggcgag cggtatcagc
      901 tcactcaaag gcggtaatac ggttatccac agaatcaggg gataacgcag gaaagaacat
      961 gtgagcaaaa ggccagcaaa aggccaggaa ccgtaaaaag gccgcgttgc tggcgttttt
     1021 ccataggctc cgcccccctg acgagcatca caaaaatcga cgctcaagtc agaggtggcg
     1081 aaacccgaca ggactataaa gataccaggc gtttccccct ggaagctccc tcgtgcgctc
     1141 tcctgttccg accctgccgc ttaccggata cctgtccgcc tttctccctt cgggaagcgt
     1201 ggcgctttct catagctcac gctgtaggta tctcagttcg gtgtaggtcg ttcgctccaa
     1261 gctgggctgt gtgcacgaac cccccgttca gcccgaccgc tgcgccttat ccggtaacta
     1321 tcgtcttgag tccaacccgg taagacacga cttatcgcca ctggcagcag ccactggtaa
     1381 caggattagc agagcgaggt atgtaggcgg tgctacagag ttcttgaagt ggtggcctaa
     1441 ctacggctac actagaagaa cagtatttgg tatctgcgct ctgctgaagc cagttacctt
     1501 cggaaaaaga gttggtagct cttgatccgg caaacaaacc accgctggta gcggtggttt
     1561 ttttgtttgc aagcagcaga ttacgcgcag aaaaaaagga tctcaagaag atcctttgat
     1621 cttttctacg gggtctgacg ctcagtggaa cgaaaactca cgttaaggga ttttggtcat
     1681 gagattatca aaaaggatct tcacctagat ccttttaaat taaaaatgaa gttttaaatc
     1741 aatctaaagt atatatgagt aaacttggtc tgacagttac caatgcttaa tcagtgaggc
     1801 acctatctca gcgatctgtc tatttcgttc atccatagtt gcctgactcc ccgtcgtgta
     1861 gataactacg atacgggagg gcttaccatc tggccccagt gctgcaatga taccgcgaga
     1921 cccacgctca ccggctccag atttatcagc aataaaccag ccagccggaa gggccgagcg
     1981 cagaagtggt cctgcaactt tatccgcctc catccagtct attaattgtt gccgggaagc
     2041 tagagtaagt agttcgccag ttaatagttt gcgcaacgtt gttgccattg ctacaggcat
     2101 cgtggtgtca cgctcgtcgt ttggtatggc ttcattcagc tccggttccc aacgatcaag
     2161 gcgagttaca tgatccccca tgttgtgcaa aaaagcggtt agctccttcg gtcctccgat
     2221 cgttgtcaga agtaagttgg ccgcagtgtt atcactcatg gttatggcag cactgcataa
     2281 ttctcttact gtcatgccat ccgtaagatg cttttctgtg actggtgagt actcaaccaa
     2341 gtcattctga gaatagtgta tgcggcgacc gagttgctct tgcccggcgt caatacggga
     2401 taataccgcg ccacatagca gaactttaaa agtgctcatc attggaaaac gttcttcggg
     2461 gcgaaaactc tcaaggatct taccgctgtt gagatccagt tcgatgtaac ccactcgtgc
     2521 acccaactga tcttcagcat cttttacttt caccagcgtt tctgggtgag caaaaacagg
     2581 aaggcaaaat gccgcaaaaa agggaataag ggcgacacgg aaatgttgaa tactcatact
     2641 cttccttttt caatattatt gaagcattta tcagggttat tgtctcatga gcggatacat
     2701 atttgaatgt atttagaaaa ataaacaaat aggggttccg cgcacatttc cccgaaaagt
     2761 gccacctgat gcggtgtgaa ataccgcaca gatgcgtaag gagaaaatac cgcatcagga
     2821 aattgtaagc gttaatattt tgttaaaatt cgcgttaaat ttttgttaaa tcagctcatt
     2881 ttttaaccaa taggccgaaa tcggcaaaat cccttataaa tcaaaagaat agaccgagat
     2941 agggttgagt gttgttccag tttggaacaa gagtccacta ttaaagaacg tggactccaa
     3001 cgtcaaaggn nnnnnnnnnn nnnnnnnnnn nnnnnnnnnn nnnnnnnnnn nnnnnnnntn
     3061 nnnnnnnnnn nnnnnnnnnn nnnnnnnnnn nnnnnnnnnn nnnnnnnnnn nnnnnnnnnn
     3121 nnnnnnnnnn nnnnnnnnnn nnnnnnnnnn gnnnnnnnnn nnnnnnnnnn nnnnnnnnnn
     3181 nnnnnnnnnn nnnnnnnnnn nnnnnnnnnn nnnnnnnnnn nnnnnnnnnn nnnnnnnnnn
     3241 nnnnnnnnnn nnnnnnnnnn nnnnnnnnnn nnnnnccatt cgccattcag gctgcgcaac
     3301 tgttgggaag ggcgatcggt gcgggcctct tcgctattac gccagctggc gaaaggggga
     3361 tgtgctgcaa ggcgattaag ttgggtaacg ccagggtttt cccagtcacg acgttgtaaa
     3421 acgacggcca gtgaattgta atacgactca ctata
//
