>Addgene plasmid #69539 | HPRT2b-pGEM | addgene partial sequence | sequence record 124353 | pBR322ori-F 5'-GGGAAACGCCTGGTATCTTT-3'
GCCACCTCTGACTTGAGCGTCGATTTTTGTGATGCTCGTCAGGGGGGCGGAGCCTATGGAAAAACGCCAG
CAACGCGGCCTTTTTACGGTTCCTGGCCTTTTGCTGGCCTTTTGCTCACATGTTCTTTCCTGCGTTATCC
CCTGATTCTGTGGATAACCGTATTACCGCCTTTGAGTGAGCTGATACCGCTCGCCGCAGCCGAACGACCG
AGCGCAGCGAGTCAGTGAGCGAGGAAGCGGAAGAGCGCCCAATACGCAAACCGCCTCTCCCCGCGCGTTG
GCCGATTCATTAATGCAGCTGGCACGACAGGTTTCCCGACTGGAAAGCGGGCAGTGAGCGCAACGCAATT
AATGTGAGTTAGCTCACTCATTAGGCACCCCAGGCTTTACACTTTATGCTTCCGGCTCGTATGTTGTGTG
GAATTGTGAGCGGATAACAATTTCACACAGGAAACAGCTATGACCATGATTACGCCAAGCTATTTAGGTG
ACACTATAGAATACTCAAGCTATGCATCCAACGCGTTGGGAGCTCTCCCATATGGTCGACCTGCAGGCGG
CCGCACTAGTGATTAATGCCAACTTTGTACAAGAAAGCTGGGTCTAGAAAAAAAGCACCGACTCGGTGCC
ACTTTTTCAAGTTGATAACGGACTAGCCTTATTTTAACTTGCTATTTCTAGCTCTAAAACGACTGTAAGT
GAATTACTTCGGTGTTTCGTCCTTTCCACAAGATATATAAAGCCAAGAAATCGAAATACTTTCAAGTTAC
GGTAAGCATATGATAGTCCATTTTAAAACATAATTTTAAAACTGCAAACTACCCAAGAAATTATTACTTT
CTACGTCACGTATTTTGTACTAATAT
