>Addgene plasmid #69539 | HPRT2b-pGEM | addgene partial sequence | sequence record 124354 | AmpSeq-F 5'-ctcatgagcggatacatatttgaa-3'
GAAAAATAAACAAATAGGGGTTCCGCGCACATTTCCCCGAAAAGTGCCACCTGATGCGGTGTGAAATACC
GCACAGATGCGTAAGGAGAAAATACCGCATCAGGAAATTGTAAGCGTTAATATTTTGTTAAAATTCGCGT
TAAATTTTTGTTAAATCAGCTCATTTTTTAACCAATAGGCCGAAATCGGCAAAATCCCTTATAAATCAAA
AGAATAGACCGAGATAGGGTTGAGTGTTGTTCCAGTTTGGAACAAGAGTCCACTATTAAAGAACGTGGAC
TCCAACGTCAAAGG
[49 nt withheld, positions 295-343]
T
[91 nt withheld, positions 345-435]
G
[124 nt withheld, positions 437-560]
CCATTCGCCATTCAGGCTGCGCAACTGTTGGGAAGGGCGATCGGTGCGGGCCTCTTCGCTATTACGCCAG
CTGGCGAAAGGGGGATGTGCTGCAAGGCGATTAAGTTGGGTAACGCCAGGGTTTTCCCAGTCACGACGTT
GTAAAACGACGGCCAGTGAATTGTAATACGACTCACTATAGGGCGAATTGGGCCCGACGTCGCATGCTCC
CGGCCGCCATGGCCGCGGGATTGTACAAAAAAGCAGGCTTTAAAGGAACCAATTCAGTCGACTGGATCCG
GTACCAAGGTCGGGCAGGAAGAGGGCCTATTTCCCATGATTCCTTCATATTTGCATATACGATACAAGGC
TGTTAGAGAGATAATTAGAATTAATTTGACTGTAAACACAAAGATATTAGTACAAAATACGTGACGTAGA
AAGTAATAATTTCTTGGGTAGTTTGCAGTTTTAAAATTATGTTTTAAAATGGACTATCATATGCTTACCG
TAACTTGA
