>Addgene plasmid #69539 | HPRT2b-pGEM | addgene partial sequence | sequence record 125086 | hU6-F 5'-GAGGGCCTATTTCCCATGATT-3'
CGATACAAGGCTGTTAGAGAGATAATTAGAATTAATTTGACTGTAAACACAAAGATATTAGTACAAAATA
CGTGACGTAGAAAGTAATAATTTCTTGGGTAGTTTGCAGTTTTAAAATTATGTTTTAAAATGGACTATCA
TATGCTTACCGTAACTTGAAAGTATTTCGATTTCTTGGCTTTATATATCTTGTGGAAAGGACGAAACACC
GAAGTAATTCACTTACAGTCGTTTTAGAGCTAGAAATAGCAAGTTAAAATAAGGCTAGTCCGTTATCAAC
TTGAAAAAGTGGCACCGAGTCGGTGCTTTTTTTCTAGACCCAGCTTTCTTGTACAAAGTTGGCATTAATC
ACTAGTGCGGCCGCCTGCAGGTCGACCATATGGGAGAGCTCCCAACGCGTTGGATGCATAGCTTGAGTAT
TCTATAGTGTCACCTAAATAGCTTGGCGTAATCATGGTCATAGCTGTTTCCTGTGTGAAATTGTTATCCG
CTCACAATTCCACACAACATACGAGCCGGAAGCATAAAGTGTAAAGCCTGGGGTGCCTAATGAGTGAGCT
AACTCACATTAATTGCGTTGCGCTCACTGCCCGCTTTCCAGTCGGGAAACCTGTCGTGCCAGCTGCATTA
ATGAATCGGCCAACGCGCGGGGAGAGGCGGTTTGCGTATTGGGCGCTCTTCCGCTTCCTCGCTCACTGAC
TCGCTGCGCTCGGTCGTTCGGCTGCGGCGAGCGGTATCAGCTCACTCAAAGGCGGTAATACGGTTATCCA
CAGAATCAGGGGATAACGCAGGAAAGAACATGTGAGCAAAAGGCCAGCAAAAGGCCAGGAACCGTAAAAA
GGCCGCGTTGCTGGCGTTTTTCCATAGGCTCCGCCCCCCTGACGAGCATCACAAAAATCGACGCTCAAGT
CAGAGGTGGCGAAACCCGACAGGACTATAAAGATACCAGGCGTTTCCCCCTGGAAGCTCCCTCGTGCGCT
CTCCTGTTCCGACCCTGCCGCTTACCGGATACCTGTCCGCCTTTCTCCCTTCGGGAAGCGTGGCGCTTTC
TCATAGCTCACGCTGTAGGTATCTCAGTTCGGTGTAGGTCGTTCGCTCCAAGCTGGGCTG
